>Addgene plasmid #164550 | GP825 | addgene full sequence | sequence record 325498 | Addgene NGS Result
GGGCGATTAAGGAAAGGGCTAGATCATTCTTGAAGACGAAAGGGCCTCGTGATACGCCTATTTTTATAGG
TTAATGTCATGATAATAATGGTTTCTTAGACGTCAGGTGGCACTTTTCGGGGAAATGTGCGCGGAACCCC
TATTTGTTTATTTTTCTAAATACATTCAAATATGTATCCGCTCATGAGACAATAACCCTGATAAATGCTT
CAATAATATTGAAAAAGGAAGAGTATGAGTATTCAACATTTCCGTGTCGCCCTTATTCCCTTTTTTGCGG
CATTTTGCCTTCCTGTTTTTGCTCACCCAGAAACGCTGGTGAAAGTAAAAGATGCTGAAGATCAGTTGGG
TGCACGAGTGGGTTACATCGAACTGGATCTCAACAGCGGTAAGATCCTTGAGAGTTTTCGCCCCGAAGAA
CGTTTTCCAATGATGAGCACTTTTAAAGTTCTGCTATGTGGCGCGGTATTATCCCGTGTTGACGCCGGGC
AAGAGCAACTCGGTCGCCGCATACACTATTCTCAGAATGACTTGGTTGAGTACTCACCAGTCACAGAAAA
GCATCTTACGGATGGCATGACAGTAAGAGAATTATGCAGTGCTGCCATAACCATGAGTGATAACACTGCG
GCCAACTTACTTCTGACAACGATCGGAGGACCGAAGGAGCTAACCGCTTTTTTGCACAACATGGGGGATC
ATGTAACTCGCCTTGATCGTTGGGAACCGGAGCTGAATGAAGCCATACCAAACGACGAGCGTGACACCAC
GATGCCTGTAGCAATGGCAACAACGTTGCGCAAACTATTAACTGGCGAACTACTTACTCTAGCTTCCCGG
CAACAATTAATAGACTGGATGGAGGCGGATAAAGTTGCAGGACCACTTCTGCGCTCGGCCCTTCCGGCTG
GCTGGTTTATTGCTGATAAATCTGGAGCCGGTGAGCGTGGGTCTCGCGGTATCATTGCAGCACTGGGGCC
AGATGGTAAGCCCTCCCGTATCGTAGTTATCTACACGACGGGGAGTCAGGCAACTATGGATGAACGAAAT
AGACAGATCGCTGAGATAGGTGCCTCACTGATTAAGCATTGGTAACTGTCAGACCAAGTTTACTCATATA
TACTTTAGATTGATTTAAAACTTCATTTTTAATTTAAAAGGATCTAGGTGAAGATCCTTTTTGATAATCT
CATGACCAAAATCCCTTAACGTGAGTTTTCGTTCCACTGAGCGTCAGACCCCGTAGAAAAGATCAAAGGA
TCTTCTTGAGATCCTTTTTTTCTGCGCGTAATCTGCTGCTTGCAAACAAAAAAACCACCGCTACCAGCGG
TGGTTTGTTTGCCGGATCAAGAGCTACCAACTCTTTTTCCGAAGGTAACTGGCTTCAGCAGAGCGCAGAT
ACCAAATACTGTTCTTCTAGTGTAGCCGTAGTTAGGCCACCACTTCAAGAACTCTGTAGCACCGCCTACA
TACCTCGCTCTGCTAATCCTGTTACCAGTGGCTGCTGCCAGTGGCGATAAGTCGTGTCTTACCGGGTTGG
ACTCAAGACGATAGTTACCGGATAAGGCGCAGCGGTCGGGCTGAACGGGGGGTTCGTGCACACAGCCCAG
CTTGGAGCGAACGACCTACACCGAACTGAGATACCTACAGCGTGAGCTATGAGAAAGCGCCACGCTTCCC
GAAGGGAGAAAGGCGGACAGGTATCCGGTAAGCGGCAGGGTCGGAACAGGAGAGCGCACGAGGGAGCTTC
CAGGGGGAAACGCCTGGTATCTTTATAGTCCTGTCGGGTTTCGCCACCTCTGACTTGAGCGTCGATTTTT
GTGATGCTCGTCAGGGGGGCGGAGCCTATGGAAAAACGCCAGCAACGCGGCCTTTTTACGGTTCCTGGCC
TTTTGCTGGCCTTTTGCTCACATGTTCTTTCCTGCGTTATCCCCTGATTCTGTGGATAACCGTATTACCG
CCTTTGAGTGAGCTGATACCGCTCGCCGCAGCCGAACGACCGAGCGCAGCGAGTCAGTGAGCGAGGAAGC
GGAAGAGCGCCCAATACGCAAACCGCCTCTCCCCGCGCGTTGGCCGATTCATTAATGCAGCAAGCTCATG
GCTGACTAATTTTTTTTATTTATGCAGAGGCCGAGGCCGCCTCGGCCTCTGAGCTATTCCAGAAGTAGTG
AGGAGGCTTTTTTGGAGGCCTAGGCTTTTGCAAAAAGCTCCCCGTGGCACGACAGGTTTCCCGACTGGAA
AGCGGGCAGTGAGCGCAACGCAATTAATGTGAGTTAGCTCACTCATTAGGCACCCCAGGCTTTACACTTT
ATGCTTCCGGCTCGTATGTTGTGTGGAATTGTGAGCGGATAACAATTTCACACAGGAAACAGCTATGACA
TGATTACGAATTTCACAAATAAAGCATTTTTTTCACTGCATTCTAGTTGTGGTTTGTCCAAACTCATCAA
TGTATCTTATCATGTCTGGATCAACTGGATAACTCAAGCTAACCAAAATCATCCCAAACTTCCCACCCCA
TACCCTATTACCACTGCCAATTACCTGTGGTTTCATTTACTCTAAACCTGTGATTCCTCTGAATTATTTT
CATTTTAAAGAAATTGTATTTGTTAAATATGTACTACAAACTTAGTAGTTGGAAGGGCTAATTCACTCCC
AAAGAAGACAAGATATCCTTGATCTGTGGATCTACCACACACAAGGCTACTTCCCTGATTAGCAGAACTA
CACACCAGGGCCAGGGGTCAGATATCCACTGACCTTTGGATGGTGCTACAAGCTAGTACCAGTTGAGCCA
GATAAGGTAGAAGAGGCCAATAAAGGAGAGAACACCAGCTTGTTACACCCTGTGAGCCTGCATGGGATGG
ATGACCCGGAGAGAGAAGTGTTAGAGTGGAGGTTTGACAGCCGCCTAGCATTTCATCACGTGGCCCGAGA
GCTGCATCCGGAGTACTTCAAGAACTGCTGATATCGAGCTTGCTACAAGGGACTTTCCGCTGGGGACTTT
CCAGGGAGGCGTGGCCTGGGCGGGACTGGGGAGTGGCGAGCCCTCAGATCCTGCATATAAGCAGCTGCTT
TTTGCCTGTACTGGGTCTCTCTGGTTAGACCAGATCTGAGCCTGGGAGCTCTCTGGCTAACTAGGGAACC
CACTGCTTAAGCCTCAATAAAGCTTGCCTTGAGTGCTTCAAGTAGTGTGTGCCCGTCTGTTGTGTGACTC
TGGTAACTAGAGATCCCTCAGACCCTTTTAGTCAGTGTGGAAAATCTCTAGCAGTGGCGCCCGAACAGGG
ACTTGAAAGCGAAAGGGAAACCAGAGGAGCTCTCTCGACGCAGGACTCGGCTTGCTGAAGCGCGCACGGC
AAGAGGCGAGGGGCGGCGACTGCAGAGTACGCCAAAAATTTTGACTAGCGGAGGCTAGAAGGAGAGAGAT
GGGTGCGAGAGCGTCAGTATTAAGCGGGGGAGAATTAGATCGCGATGGGAAAAAATTCGGTTAAGGCCAG
GGGGAAAGAAAAAATATAAATTAAAACATATAGTATGGGCAAGCAGGGAGCTAGAACGATTCGCAGTTAA
TCCTGGCCTGTTAGAAACATCAGAAGGCTGTAGACAAATACTGGGACAGCTACAACCATCCCTTCAGACA
GGATCAGAAGAACTTAGATCATTATATAATACAGTAGCAACCCTCTATTGTGTGCATCAAAGGATAGAGA
TAAAAGACACCAAGGAAGCTTTAGACAAGATAGAGGAAGAGCAAAACAAAAGTAAGACCACCGCACAGCA
AGCGGCCGGCCGCTGATCTTCAGACCTGGAGGAGGAGATATGAGGGACAATTGGAGAAGTGAATTATATA
AATATAAAGTAGTAAAAATTGAACCATTAGGAGTAGCACCCACCAAGGCAAAGAGAAGAGTGGTGCAGAG
AGAAAAAAGAGCAGTGGGAATAGGAGCTTTGTTCCTTGGGTTCTTGGGAGCAGCAGGAAGCACTATGGGC
GCAGCGTCAATGACGCTGACGGTACAGGCCAGACAATTATTGTCTGGTATAGTGCAGCAGCAGAACAATT
TGCTGAGGGCTATTGAGGCGCAACAGCATCTGTTGCAACTCACAGTCTGGGGCATCAAGCAGCTCCAGGC
AAGAATCCTGGCTGTGGAAAGATACCTAAAGGATCAACAGCTCCTGGGGATTTGGGGTTGCTCTGGAAAA
CTCATTTGCACCACTGCTGTGCCTTGGAATGCTAGTTGGAGTAATAAATCTCTGGAACAGATTTGGAATC
ACACGACCTGGATGGAGTGGGACAGAGAAATTAACAATTACACAAGCTTAATACACTCCTTAATTGAAGA
ATCGCAAAACCAGCAAGAAAAGAATGAACAAGAATTATTGGAATTAGATAAATGGGCAAGTTTGTGGAAT
TGGTTTAACATAACAAATTGGCTGTGGTATATAAAATTATTCATAATGATAGTAGGAGGCTTGGTAGGTT
TAAGAATAGTTTTTGCTGTACTTTCTATAGTGAATAGAGTTAGGCAGGGATATTCACCATTATCGTTTCA
GACCCACCTCCCAACCCCGAGGGGACCCGACAGGCCCGAAGGAATAGAAGAAGAAGGTGGAGAGAGAGAC
AGAGACAGATCCATTCGATTAGTGAACGGATCTCGACGGTATCGCCGAATTCTCAACAATAGGCAGTATT
CATCCACAATTTTAAAAGAAAAGGGGGGATTGGGGGGTACAGTGCAGGGGAAAGAATAGTAGACATAATA
GCAACAGACATACAAACTAAAGAATTACAAAAACAAATTACAAAAATTCAAAATTTTCGGGTTTATTACT
CGGACAGCAGAGATCCAGTTTGGACTAGTGGCCGCAATAAAATATCTTTATTTTCATTACATCTGTGTGT
TGGTTTTTTGTGTGAATCGATAGTACTAACATACGCTCTCCATCAAAACAAAACGAAACAAAACAAACTA
GCAAAATAGGCTGTCCCCAGTGCAAGTGCAGGTGCCAGAACATTTCTCTATCGATAGGTACCGAACTTGT
TTATTGCAGCTTATAATGGTTACAAATAAAGCAATAGCATCACAAATTTCACAAATAAAGCATTTTTTTC
ACTGCATTCTAGTTGTGGTTTGTCCAAACTCATCAATGTATCTTATCATGTCTGGATCCCCGGGAACAGA
TTCGCGACTAGTGGACACACAGGATAGGGGTGGGCAGCATGAGGGGGGCCAGAGGGAGAGGGGGCAGAGC
TGGGCTGGACGAGGGGACACCCCGCCCCAATGGGGCGTGACGAGCTGCCAGCCCAGGCTCCGGGGCACGT
AAAAGCGGGGCTGTGAGACCGGAGAGCACGGAGCGACATTAATATGGCCAAGCCTTTGTCTCAAGAAGAA
TCCACCCTCATTGAAAGAGCAACGGCTACAATCAACAGCATCCCCATCTCTGAAGACTACAGCGTCGCCA
GCGCAGCTCTCTCTAGCGACGGCCGCATCTTCACTGGTGTCAATGTATATCATTTTACTGGGGGACCTTG
TGCAGAACTCGTGGTGCTGGGCACTGCTGCTGCTGCGGCAGCTGGCAACCTGACTTGTATCGTCGCGATC
GGAAATGAGAACAGGGGCATCTTGAGCCCCTGCGGACGGTGCCGACAGGTGCTTCTCGATCTGCATCCTG
GGATCAAAGCCATAGTGAAGGACAGTGATGGACAGCCGACGGCAGTTGGGATTCGTGAATTGCTGCCCTC
TGGTTATGTGTGGGAGGGCCCCCTCTCCCTCCCCCCCCCTAACGTTACTGGCCGAAGCCGCTTGGAATAA
GGCCGGTGTGCGTTTGTCTATATGTTATTTTCCACCATATTGCCGTCTTTTGGCAATGTGAGGGCCCGGA
AACCTGGCCCTGTCTTCTTGACGAGCATTCCTAGGGGTCTTTCCCCTCTCGCCAAAGGAATGCAAGGTCT
GTTGAATGTCGTGAAGGAAGCAGTTCCTCTGGAAGCTTCTTGAAGACAAACAACGTCTGTAGCGACCCTT
TGCAGGCAGCGGAACCCCCCACCTGGCGACAGGTGCCTCTGCGGCCAAAAGCCACGTGTATAAGATACAC
CTGCAAAGGCGGCACAACCCCAGTGCCACGTTGTGAGTTGGATAGTTGTGGAAAGAGTCAAATGGCTCTC
CTCAAGCGTATTCAACAAGGGGCTGAAGGATGCCCAGAAGGTACCCCATTGTATGGGATCTGATCTGGGG
CCTCGGTACACATGCTTTACATGTGTTTAGTCGAGGTTAAAAAAACGTCTAGGCCCCCCGAACCACGGGG
ACGTGGTTTTCCTTTGAAAAACACGATGATAATATGGCCACAACCATAGACCATGGCCGCTGGCCGCCCC
GTGCGTGGGCCCGAGCTGGCGCCCCGGAGGCTGCTGCAGTTGCTGCTGCTGGTACTGCTGGGGGGCCCGG
GCCGGGGGGCGGCCTTGAGCGGGAACGTGACCGGGCCTGGGCCTCACAGCGCCAGCGGGAGCTCGAGGAG
GGACGTGCCGGTGACCAGCCCTCCGCCGCCGCTGCTGAGCCACTGCGGCCGGGCCGCCCACTGCGAGCCT
TTGCGCTACAACGTGTGCCTGGGCTCGGCGCTGCCCTACGGAGCCACCACCACGCTGCTGGCTGGGGACT
CGGACTCGCAGGAGGAAGCGCACGGCAAGCTCGTGCTCTGGTCCGGCCTCCGGAATGCCCCCCGCTGCTG
GGCAGTGATCCAGCCCCTGCTGTGTGCTGTCTACATGCCCAAGTGTGAGAATGACCGAGTGGAGTTGCCC
AGCCGTACCCTCTGCCAGGCCACCCGAGGCCCCTGTGCCATTGTGGAGCGGGAGCGAGGGTGGCCTGACT
TTCTGCGTTGCACACCGGACCACTTCCCTGAAGGCTGCCCAAACGAGGTACAAAACATCAAGTTCAACAG
CTCAGGCCAATGTGAAGCACCCTTGGTGCGAACAGACAACCCCAAGAGCTGGTATGAGGACGTGGAGGGC
TGTGGGATTCAGTGTCAGAACCCGCTGTTCACCGAGGCCGAGCACCAGGACATGCACAGCTACATCGCAG
CCTTCGGGGCGGTCACTGGTCTCTGCACGCTCTTCACACTGGCCACCTTTGTGGCTGACTGGCGGAACTC
CAATCGCTACCCTGCGGTTATTCTCTTCTATGTCAATGCGTGTTTCTTCGTGGGCAGCATTGGCTGGCTG
GCCCAGTTCATGGATGGTGCCCGCCGAGAGATTGTTTGCCGAGCAGATGGCACCATGAGATTTGGGGAGC
CCACCTCCAGTGAGACCCTGTCCTGTGTCATCATCTTTGTCATTGTGTACTATGCCTTGATGGCTGGAGT
AGTCTGGTTCGTGGTCCTCACCTATGCCTGGCACACCTCCTTCAAAGCCCTGGGCACCACCTACCAGCCT
CTCTCGGGCAAGACATCCTATTTCCACCTGCTCACGTGGTCACTCCCCTTTGTCCTCACGGTGGCAATCC
TGGCTGTGGCTCAGGTAGATGGAGACTCCGTGAGTGGCATCTGTTTTGTAGGCTACAAGAACTATCGGTA
CCGTGCTGGCTTTGTCCTGGCCCCAATTGGCCTGGTGCTTATTGTGGGAGGCTACTTCCTCATCAGAGGG
GTCATGACTCTGTTCTCCATCAGGAGCAACCACCCTGGGCTTCTGAGTGAGAAGGCAGCCAGCAGGATCA
ACGAGACCATGCTGCGCCTGGGCATTTTTGGCTTCCTGGCCTTTGGCTTTGTGCTCATCACCTTCAGCTG
CCACTTCTATGACTTCTTCAACCAGGCTGAGTGGGAGCGTAGCTTCCGGGACTATGTGCTATGCCAAGCC
AACGTGACCATCGGGCTGCCTACCAAGAAGCCCATTCCTGACTGTGAGATCAAGAATCGGCCCAGCCTCC
TGGTGGAGAAGATCAATCTATTTGCCATGTTTGGCACTGGCATTGCCATGAGCACCTGGGTCTGGACCAA
GGCCACCCTGCTCATCTGGAGGCGCACCTGGTGCAGGTTGACTGGGCACAGTGATGATGAGCCCAAGAGA
ATCAAGAAGAGCAAGATGATCGCCAAGGCCTTCTCTAAGCGGCGTGAGCTGCTGCAGAACCCGGGCCAGG
AGCTCTCCTTCAGCATGCACACTGTCTCCCATGATGGACCTGTTGCGGGTTTGGCTTTTGACCTCAATGA
ACCCTCAGCTGACGTCTCCTCTGCCTGGGCTCAGCATGTCACCAAGATGGTGGCTCGGAGAGGAGCCATA
TTGCCCCAGGATGTGTCCGTTACCCCTGTGGCAACTCCAGTGCCACCAGAAGAACAAGCCAACATGTGGC
TGGTTGAGGCAGAGATCTCCCCAGAGTTAGAGAAGCGTTTGGGCCGGAAGAAAAAGCGGAGGAAGAGGAA
GAAGGAGGTGTGCCCCTTGAGGCCAGCCCCTGAGCTTCACCACTCTGCCCCTGTTCCTGCCACCAGTGCA
GTTCCTCGGCTGCCTCAGCTGCCTCGGCAGAAGTGCCTGGTAGCTGCAAACGCCTGGGGAACAGGGGAGT
CCTGCCGACAGGGAGCCTGGACTCTAGTCTCCAACCCCTTCTGCCCAGAGCCTAGTCCCCATCAAGATCC
ATTTCTCCCTGGTGCCTCAGCCCCCCGGGTCTGGGCTCAGGGCCGCCTCCAGGGGCTGGGATCCATTCAT
TCCCGCACTAACCTAATGGAGGCTGAGATCTTGGATGCAGACTCGGACTTCGCCACCATGGACTACAAAG
ACCATGACGGTGATTATAAAGATCATGACATCGATTACAAGGATGACGATGACAAGGCGGCCGCTTAGTA
AGTAAGATCCGAACTCGAGAGATCCTAATCAACCTCTGGATTACAAAATTTGTGAAAGATTGACTGGTAT
TCTTAACTATGTTGCTCCTTTTACGCTATGTGGATACGCTGCTTTAATGCCTTTGTATCATGCTATTGCT
TCCCGTATGGCTTTCATTTTCTCCTCCTTGTATAAATCCTGGTTGCTGTCTCTTTATGAGGAGTTGTGGC
CCGTTGTCAGGCAACGTGGCGTGGTGTGCACTGTGTTTGCTGACGCAACCCCCACTGGTTGGGGCATTGC
CACCACCTGTCAGCTCCTTTCCGGGACTTTCGCTTTCCCCCTCCCTATTGCCACGGCGGAACTCATCGCC
GCCTGCCTTGCCCGCTGCTGGACAGGGGCTCGGCTGTTGGGCACTGACAATTCCGTGGTGTTGTCGGGGA
AATCATCGTCCTTTCCTTGGCTGCTCGCCTGTGTTGCCACCTGGATTCTGCGCGGGACGTCCTTCTGCTA
CGTCCCTTCGGCCCTCAATCCAGCGGACCTTCCTTCCCGCGGCCTGCTGCCGGCTCTGCGGCCTCTTCCG
CGTCTTCGCCTTCGCCCTCAGACGAGTCGGATCTCCCTTTGGGCCGCCTCCCCGCCTGGTACCTTTAAGA
CCAATGACTTACAAGGCAGCTGTAGATCTTAGCCACTTTTTAAAAGAAAAGGGGGGACTGGAAGGGCTAA
TTCACTCCCAACGAAGACAAGATCACCTGCAGGACAGGCGCGCCCTGCTTTTTGCTTGTACTGGGTCTCT
CTGGTTAGACCAGATCTGAGCCTGGGAGCTCTCTGGCTAACTAGGGAACCCACTGCTTAAGCCTCAATAA
AGCTTGCCTTGAGTGCTTCAAGTAGTGTGTGCCCGTCTGTTGTGTGACTCTGGTAACTAGAGATCCCTCA
GACCCTTTTAGTCAGTGTGGAAAATCTCTAGCACCC
Features (pLannotate 1.2.2; 27 found; start..end, strand, type, name):
    130..234     +  promoter       AmpR promoter: bla
    235..1095    +  CDS            AmpR: β-lactamase; bla; confers resistance to ampicillin, carbenicillin, and related antibiotics
   1266..1854    +  rep_origin     ori: high-copy-number ColE1/pMB1/pBR322/pUC origin of replication
   2037..2091    +  CDS            lacI (fragment): lac repressor; lacI; The lac repressor binds to the lac operator to inhibit transcription in E. coli. This inhibition can be relieved by adding lactose or isopropyl-β-D-thiogalactopyranoside (IPTG).
   2097..2190    +  rep_origin     SV40 ori (fragment): SV40 origin of replication
   2215..2252    +  CDS            lacI (fragment): lac repressor; lacI; The lac repressor binds to the lac operator to inhibit transcription in E. coli. This inhibition can be relieved by adding lactose or isopropyl-β-D-thiogalactopyranoside (IPTG).
   2265..2286    +  protein_bind   CAP binding site: CAP binding activates transcription in the presence of cAMP. E. coli catabolite activator protein
   2301..2331    +  promoter       lac promoter: promoter for the E. coli lac operon
   2339..2355    +  protein_bind   lac operator: The lac repressor binds to the lac operator to inhibit transcription in E. coli. This inhibition can be relieved by adding lactose or isopropyl-β-D-thiogalactopyranoside (IPTG). lac repressor encoded by lacI
   2389..2472    +  polyA_signal   SV40 poly(A) signal (fragment): SV40 polyadenylation signal
   2639..2968    +  CDS            nef (fragment): NEF_HV1BR - Experimental evidence at protein level: Swiss-Prot protein existence level 1. Extracellular Nef protein targets CD4(+) T-lymphocytes for apoptosis by interacting with CXCR4 surface receptors (PubMed:14990729). From Human immunodeficiency virus type 1 group M subtype B (isolate BRU/LAI) (HIV-1).
   3016..3273    +  LTR            5' LTR (truncated): truncated 5' long terminal repeat (LTR) from HIV-1
   3320..3445    +  misc_feature   HIV-1 Ψ: packaging signal of human immunodeficiency virus type 1
   3429..3767    +  CDS            HIV-1 gag (fragment): gag protein from human immunodeficiency virus 1; gag
   3942..4175    +  misc_feature   RRE: The Rev response element (RRE) of HIV-1 allows for Rev-dependent mRNA export from the nucleus to the cytoplasm.
   4552..4652    +  CDS            Rev (fragment): human immunodeficiency virus 1 (HIV-1) Rev protein; rev; enhances nuclear export of unspliced and incompletely spliced viral mRNAs
   4700..4817    +  misc_feature   cPPT/CTS: central polypurine tract and central termination sequence of HIV-1
   4866..4914    +  polyA_signal   poly(A) signal: synthetic polyadenylation signal
   4928..5019    +  misc_feature   pause site: RNA polymerase II transcriptional pause signal from the human α2 globin gene
   5034..5168    +  polyA_signal   SV40 poly(A) signal: SV40 polyadenylation signal
   5364..5759    +  CDS            BSD: blasticidin S deaminase; Aspergillus terreus BSD; confers resistance to blasticidin
   5760..6345    +  misc_feature   IRES2: internal ribosome entry site (IRES) of the encephalomyocarditis virus (EMCV)
   6353..8731    +  CDS            Smo: SMO_MOUSE - Also known as Smoh. Experimental evidence at protein level: Swiss-Prot protein existence level 1. G protein-coupled receptor that probably associates with the patched protein (PTCH) to transduce the hedgehog's proteins signal. Binding of sonic hedgehog (SHH) to its receptor patched is thought to prevent normal inhibition by patched of smoothened (SMO) (By similarity). Required for the accumulation of KIF7, GLI2 and GLI3 in the cilia. Interacts with DLG5 at the ciliary base to induce the accumulation of KIF7 and GLI2 at the ciliary tip for GLI2 activation (PubMed:25644602). From Mus
   8741..8806    +  CDS            3xFLAG: three tandem FLAG® epitope tags, followed by an enterokinase cleavage site
   8847..9435    +  misc_feature   WPRE: woodchuck hepatitis virus posttranscriptional regulatory element
   9430..9540    +  CDS            nef (fragment): NEF_SIVS4 - Experimental evidence at protein level: Swiss-Prot protein existence level 1. Interferes with TCR signaling from the cell membrane. Interacts with CD247/TCRZ (TCR zeta chain) and exert potent down- regulation of cell surface TCR/CD3 complexes. From Simian immunodeficiency virus (isolate F236/smH4) (SIV-sm) (Simian immunodeficiency virus sooty mangabey monkey).
   9583..9763    +  LTR            5' LTR (truncated): truncated 5' long terminal repeat (LTR) from HIV-1
