[The description below was written by a language model from this plasmid's Addgene catalogue record and pLannotate feature annotations shown in this document.]
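Description:
GP825 is a lentiviral expression plasmid built on the pHAGE ("Phage") HIV-1-derived backbone that expresses a mutant mouse Smoothened (Smo) carrying a C-terminal FLAG tag. It is propagated in E. coli through a high-copy ColE1/pUC-type origin with ampicillin selection (AmpR, β-lactamase). The viral portion contains the elements needed to package and deliver the transgene: truncated HIV-1 LTRs flanking the cassette, the Ψ packaging signal with a gag fragment, the Rev response element for Rev-dependent nuclear export of the genomic RNA, the cPPT/CTS that aids nuclear import of the proviral DNA, and a WPRE downstream of the payload to enhance transcript stability and expression. Small lac, SV40 and nef fragments in the table are backbone remnants.

The catalogue lists the promoter as GgCryD1, which by its name suggests a chicken delta-crystallin promoter, but this element is not annotated in the feature table. As annotated, the cassette begins with a synthetic poly(A) signal, a transcriptional pause site and an SV40 poly(A) signal, an arrangement commonly used to insulate a promoter from upstream read-through. These are followed by the blasticidin S deaminase gene, an EMCV IRES, and then the Smo coding sequence fused to a 3xFLAG epitope. This order suggests a bicistronic transcript in which blasticidin resistance, for selecting transduced mammalian cells, is linked to Smo-FLAG expression.

The insert carries K434R and K448R, converting two of the three lysines in loop three of Smoothened to arginine (KKK to RKR) and so removing potential ubiquitin acceptor sites. The associated work concerns how ubiquitin links Smoothened to intraflagellar transport in Hedgehog signaling, so the construct fits stable expression of this mutant to test the role of these lysines.
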