Addgene plasmid #164550: GP825
Purpose: Expresses Smo-FLAG K434, 448R
Depositing lab: Gregory Pazour. Depositing organization: University of Massachusetts, Worcester. Publication: Ubiquitin links smoothened to intraflagellar transport to regulate Hedgehog signaling. Desai PB, Stuck MW, Lv B, Pazour GJ. J Cell Biol. 2020 Jul 6;219(7). pii: 151798. doi: 10.1083/jcb.201912104. PubMed 32435793.
Backbone
  Vector backbone: Phage lentivirus
  Vector type: Lentiviral
  Selectable markers: Blasticidin
Growth in bacteria
  Bacterial resistance: Ampicillin, 100 μg/mL
  Growth temperature: 37°C
  Growth strain: NEB Stable
  Copy number: High Copy
Gene/Insert
  Gene/Insert name: Smoothened K434, 448R
  Species: M. musculus (mouse)
  Mutation: Two of the three Lysines in loop three of Smoothened changed to arginine (KKK to RKR). K434, 448R
  Entrez Gene: Smo (a.k.a. E130215L21Rik, Smoh, bnb, smoothened)
  Promoter: GgCryD1
  Tag / fusion protein: FLAG (C terminal on insert)
  Cloning method: Gibson Cloning
Terms and licenses: Academic/Nonprofit Terms; Industry Terms: Not Available to Industry
How to cite: GP825 was a gift from Gregory Pazour (Addgene plasmid # 164550 ; http://n2t.net/addgene:164550 ; RRID:Addgene_164550)
